Addgene plasmid #120200: pCMV-GFP-RPS5pA-del
Purpose: human RPS5 poly(A) site reporter, with stem loop deleted
Depositing lab: David Bartel. Depositing organization: Whitehead Institute for Biomedical Research. Publication: Widespread Influence of 3'-End Structures on Mammalian mRNA Processing and Stability. Wu X, Bartel DP. Cell. 2017 May 18;169(5):905-917.e11. doi: 10.1016/j.cell.2017.04.036. PubMed 28525757.
Backbone
  Vector backbone: pCMV-GFP
  Vector type: Mammalian Expression
Growth in bacteria
  Bacterial resistance: Ampicillin, 100 μg/mL
  Growth temperature: 37°C
  Growth strain: DH5alpha
  Copy number: Unknown
Gene/Insert
  Gene/Insert name: RPS5 poly(A) site
  Species: H. sapiens (human)
  Insert size (bp): 580
Terms and licenses: Academic/Nonprofit Terms; Industry Terms: Not Available to Industry
How to cite: pCMV-GFP-RPS5pA-del was a gift from David Bartel (Addgene plasmid # 120200 ; http://n2t.net/addgene:120200 ; RRID:Addgene_120200)
