[The description below was written by a language model from this plasmid's Addgene catalogue record and pLannotate feature annotations shown in this document.]
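Description:
pCMV-GFP-RPS5pA-del is a mammalian expression reporter built on the pCMV-GFP backbone and designed to study mRNA 3'-end processing at the human RPS5 polyadenylation site. It is propagated in E. coli through a high-copy ColE1/pUC-type origin and selected with ampicillin via the β-lactamase gene under its own bla promoter. The 5,045-nt sequenced record also carries backbone remnants: a lac promoter/operator with a CAP binding site, short lacI fragments, and an SV40 early promoter placed directly next to an SV40 poly(A) signal with no annotated coding sequence between them. No mammalian selection marker is annotated.

The reporter unit consists of the human cytomegalovirus immediate-early enhancer and promoter, a multiple cloning site, and the EGFP open reading frame. Immediately downstream of EGFP lies the roughly 580-bp human RPS5 insert. The annotation software detects a short stretch of RPS5 coding sequence at its start (matched to the rat orthologue by protein similarity), which suggests the fragment spans the end of the gene and its poly(A) region. In this variant, the stem-loop structure associated with the poly(A) site has been deleted. Further downstream are a β-globin-like fragment and the rabbit β-globin poly(A) signal. These could provide a second 3'-end processing site for transcripts that read through the RPS5 site, although the record does not state this role.

The construct would typically be transfected into mammalian cells, presumably alongside a counterpart with the stem loop intact, to test how RNA structure in the 3'-end region affects cleavage, polyadenylation and GFP reporter output. The exact boundaries of the deletion are not given in the record.
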