Features (pLannotate 1.2.2; 17 found; start..end, strand, type, name):
     39..342     +  enhancer       CMV enhancer: human cytomegalovirus immediate early enhancer
    343..546     +  promoter       CMV promoter: human cytomegalovirus (CMV) immediate early promoter
    569..649     +  misc_feature   MCS: multiple cloning site
    657..1376    +  CDS            EGFP: the original enhanced GFP (Yang et al., 1996) mammalian codon-optimized
   1393..1464    +  CDS            Rps5 (fragment): RS5_RAT - Experimental evidence at protein level: Swiss-Prot protein existence level 1. From Rattus norvegicus (Rat).
   1901..2023    +  CDS            HBD (fragment): HBD_AOTTR - Experimental evidence at protein level: Swiss-Prot protein existence level 1. From Aotus trivirgatus (Three-striped night monkey) (Douroucouli).
   2094..2149    +  polyA_signal   β-globin poly(A) signal: rabbit β-globin polyadenylation signal (Gil and Proudfoot, 1987)
   2534..2550    -  protein_bind   lac operator: The lac repressor binds to the lac operator to inhibit transcription in E. coli. This inhibition can be relieved by adding lactose or isopropyl-β-D-thiogalactopyranoside (IPTG). lac repressor encoded by lacI
   2558..2588    -  promoter       lac promoter: promoter for the E. coli lac operon
   2603..2624    -  protein_bind   CAP binding site: CAP binding activates transcription in the presence of cAMP. E. coli catabolite activator protein
   2637..2676    -  CDS            lacI (fragment): lac repressor; lacI; The lac repressor binds to the lac operator to inhibit transcription in E. coli. This inhibition can be relieved by adding lactose or isopropyl-β-D-thiogalactopyranoside (IPTG).
   2683..2878    +  promoter       SV40 promoter: SV40 early promoter
   2884..3018    +  polyA_signal   SV40 poly(A) signal: SV40 polyadenylation signal
   3020..3074    -  CDS            lacI (fragment): lac repressor; lacI; The lac repressor binds to the lac operator to inhibit transcription in E. coli. This inhibition can be relieved by adding lactose or isopropyl-β-D-thiogalactopyranoside (IPTG).
   3257..3845    -  rep_origin     ori: high-copy-number ColE1/pMB1/pBR322/pUC origin of replication
   4016..4876    -  CDS            AmpR: β-lactamase; bla; confers resistance to ampicillin, carbenicillin, and related antibiotics
   4877..4981    -  promoter       AmpR promoter: bla
>Addgene plasmid #120200 | pCMV-GFP-RPS5pA-del | addgene full sequence | sequence record 274581 | Addgene NGS Result
ACGGGGTCATTAGTTCATAGCCCATATATGGAGTTCCGCGTTACATAACTTACGGTAAATGGCCCGCCTG
GCTGACCGCCCAACGACCCCCGCCCATTGACGTCAATAATGACGTATGTTCCCATAGTAACGCCAATAGG
GACTTTCCATTGACGTCAATGGGTGGAGTATTTACGGTAAACTGCCCACTTGGCAGTACATCAAGTGTAT
CATATGCCAAGTACGCCCCCTATTGACGTCAATGACGGTAAATGGCCCGCCTGGCATTATGCCCAGTACA
TGACCTTATGGGACTTTCCTACTTGGCAGTACATCTACGTATTAGTCATCGCTATTACCATGGTGATGCG
GTTTTGGCAGTACATCAATGGGCGTGGATAGCGGTTTGACTCACGGGGATTTCCAAGTCTCCACCCCATT
GACGTCAATGGGAGTTTGTTTTGGCACCAAAATCAACGGGACTTTCCAAAATGTCGTAACAACTCCGCCC
CATTGACGCAAATGGGCGGTAGGCGTGTACGGTGGGAGGTCTATATAAGCAGAGCTGGTTTAGTGAACCG
TCAGATCCGCTAGCGCTACCGGACTCAGATCTCGAGCTCAAGCTTCGAATTCTGCAGTCGACGGTACCGC
GGGCCCGGGATCCACCGGTCGCCACCATGGTGAGCAAGGGCGAGGAGCTGTTCACCGGGGTGGTGCCCAT
CCTGGTCGAGCTGGACGGCGACGTAAACGGCCACAAGTTCAGCGTGTCCGGCGAGGGCGAGGGCGATGCC
ACCTACGGCAAGCTGACCCTGAAGTTCATCTGCACCACCGGCAAGCTGCCCGTGCCCTGGCCCACCCTCG
TGACCACCCTGACCTACGGCGTGCAGTGCTTCAGCCGCTACCCCGACCACATGAAGCAGCACGACTTCTT
CAAGTCCGCCATGCCCGAAGGCTACGTCCAGGAGCGCACCATCTTCTTCAAGGACGACGGCAACTACAAG
ACCCGCGCCGAGGTGAAGTTCGAGGGCGACACCCTGGTGAACCGCATCGAGCTGAAGGGCATCGACTTCA
AGGAGGACGGCAACATCCTGGGGCACAAGCTGGAGTACAACTACAACAGCCACAACGTCTATATCATGGC
CGACAAGCAGAAGAACGGCATCAAGGTGAACTTCAAGATCCGCCACAACATCGAGGACGGCAGCGTGCAG
CTCGCCGACCACTACCAGCAGAACACCCCCATCGGCGACGGCCCCGTGCTGCTGCCCGACAACCACTACC
TGAGCACCCAGTCCGCCCTGAGCAAAGACCCCAACGAGAAGCGCGATCACATGGTCCTGCTGGAGTTCGT
GACCGCCGCCGGGATCACTCTCGGCATGGACGAGCTGTACAAGTAAAGCGGCCGCACTCCTCAGGTGCGG
CTCCTCGAACTCCTATGCCATTAAGAAGAAGGACGAGCTGGAGCGTGTGGCCAAGTCCAACCGCTGATTT
TCCCAGCTGCTGCCCAATAAACCTGTCGTCCCAGCCACCTGTGCTGTTGTCTGTCTTCGGTGGGGGGATG
TGGGTGGCATAGCCCTGGTGGCCTTGGGAGCTGCTCACCTTCCTGACCTGTTGGCCTGTGGGGACCTGGA
AGTATTGCTGACTCAGAACCATGGCACCCCAGGGCTAGCAGGTGGGGCACTGGATGCAGGCCAGGCTGCC
TGGAGTGTCCCAGCAGGTACTGGAAATGAGATGGGGTTATCCATAACTTCTGAGGGCGTGGCACATGAGA
TGTTGCTGTGGTCTGGGTGGATGGGTGGCTTGGGTGCCTGTGAGGTCTGGGTAGTCACAAGACCATCCTG
AGAGGCTTGTCACCTTGAAGTAGCACTGGGGAGAGGAGGAAAGCTCAGCTGTTTAGGGCACACGATTTCA
GACCCCTAGCTTCACCCCCCTCTTGGAGTGTGGGGTGGTTTCACACTGGCGAGGTTGTGCTCCTGGTTAC
CTCCAGGCTGCCTATCAGAAGGTGGTGGCTGGTGTGGCCAATGCCCTGGCTCACAAATACCACTGAGATC
TTTTTCCCTCTGCCAAAAATTATGGGGACATCATGAAGCCCCTTGAGCATCTGACTTCTGGCTAATAAAG
GAAATTTATTTTCATTGCAATAGTGTGTTGGAATTTTTTGTGTCTCTCACTCGGAAGGACATATGGGAGG
GCAAATCATTTAAAACATCAGAATGAGTATTTGGTTTAGAGTTTGGCAACATATGCCCATATGCTGGCTG
CCATGAACAAAGGTTGGCTATAAAGAGGTCATCAGTATATGAAACAGCCCCCTGCTGTCCATTCCTTATT
CCATAGAAAAGCCTTGACTTGAGGTTAGATTTTTTTTATATTTTGTTTTGTGTTATTTTTTTCTTTAACA
TCCCTAAAATTTTCCTTACATGTTTTACTAGCCAGATTTTTCCTCCTCTCCTGACTACTCCCAGTCATAG
CTGTCCCTCTTCTCTTATGGAGATCCCTCGACCTGCAGCCCAAGCTTGGCGTAATCATGGTCATAGCTGT
TTCCTGTGTGAAATTGTTATCCGCTCACAATTCCACACAACATACGAGCCGGAAGCATAAAGTGTAAAGC
CTGGGGTGCCTAATGAGTGAGCTAACTCACATTAATTGCGTTGCGCTCACTGCCCGCTTTCCAGTCGGGA
AACCTGTCGTGCCAGCGGATCCGCATCTCAATTAGTCAGCAACCATAGTCCCGCCCCTAACTCCGCCCAT
CCCGCCCCTAACTCCGCCCAGTTCCGCCAATTCTCCGCCCCATGGCTGACTAATTTTTTTTATTTATGCA
GAGGCCGAGGCCGCCTCGGCCTCTGAGCTATTCCAGAAGTAGTGAGGAGGCTTTTTTGGAGGCCTAGGCT
TTTGCAAAAAGCTAACTTGTTTATTGCAGCTTATAATGGTTACAAATAAAGCAATAGCATCACAAATTTC
ACAAATAAAGCATTTTTTTCACTGCATTCTAGTTGTGGTTTGTCCAAACTCATCAATGTATCTTATCATG
TCTGGATCCGCTGCATTAATGAATCGGCCAACGCGCGGGGAGAGGCGGTTTGCGTATTGGGCGCTCTTCC
GCTTCCTCGCTCACTGACTCGCTGCGCTCGGTCGTTCGGCTGCGGCGAGCGGTATCAGCTCACTCAAAGG
CGGTAATACGGTTATCCACAGAATCAGGGGATAACGCAGGAAAGAACATGTGAGCAAAAGGCCAGCAAAA
GGCCAGGAACCGTAAAAAGGCCGCGTTGCTGGCGTTTTTCCATAGGCTCCGCCCCCCTGACGAGCATCAC
AAAAATCGACGCTCAAGTCAGAGGTGGCGAAACCCGACAGGACTATAAAGATACCAGGCGTTTCCCCCTG
GAAGCTCCCTCGTGCGCTCTCCTGTTCCGACCCTGCCGCTTACCGGATACCTGTCCGCCTTTCTCCCTTC
GGGAAGCGTGGCGCTTTCTCATAGCTCACGCTGTAGGTATCTCAGTTCGGTGTAGGTCGTTCGCTCCAAG
CTGGGCTGTGTGCACGAACCCCCCGTTCAGCCCGACCGCTGCGCCTTATCCGGTAACTATCGTCTTGAGT
CCAACCCGGTAAGACACGACTTATCGCCACTGGCAGCAGCCACTGGTAACAGGATTAGCAGAGCGAGGTA
TGTAGGCGGTGCTACAGAGTTCTTGAAGTGGTGGCCTAACTACGGCTACACTAGAAGAACAGTATTTGGT
ATCTGCGCTCTGCTGAAGCCAGTTACCTTCGGAAAAAGAGTTGGTAGCTCTTGATCCGGCAAACAAACCA
CCGCTGGTAGCGGTGGTTTTTTTGTTTGCAAGCAGCAGATTACGCGCAGAAAAAAAGGATCTCAAGAAGA
TCCTTTGATCTTTTCTACGGGGTCTGACGCTCAGTGGAACGAAAACTCACGTTAAGGGATTTTGGTCATG
AGATTATCAAAAAGGATCTTCACCTAGATCCTTTTAAATTAAAAATGAAGTTTTAAATCAATCTAAAGTA
TATATGAGTAAACTTGGTCTGACAGTTACCAATGCTTAATCAGTGAGGCACCTATCTCAGCGATCTGTCT
ATTTCGTTCATCCATAGTTGCCTGACTCCCCGTCGTGTAGATAACTACGATACGGGAGGGCTTACCATCT
GGCCCCAGTGCTGCAATGATACCGCGAGACCCACGCTCACCGGCTCCAGATTTATCAGCAATAAACCAGC
CAGCCGGAAGGGCCGAGCGCAGAAGTGGTCCTGCAACTTTATCCGCCTCCATCCAGTCTATTAATTGTTG
CCGGGAAGCTAGAGTAAGTAGTTCGCCAGTTAATAGTTTGCGCAACGTTGTTGCCATTGCTACAGGCATC
GTGGTGTCACGCTCGTCGTTTGGTATGGCTTCATTCAGCTCCGGTTCCCAACGATCAAGGCGAGTTACAT
GATCCCCCATGTTGTGCAAAAAAGCGGTTAGCTCCTTCGGTCCTCCGATCGTTGTCAGAAGTAAGTTGGC
CGCAGTGTTATCACTCATGGTTATGGCAGCACTGCATAATTCTCTTACTGTCATGCCATCCGTAAGATGC
TTTTCTGTGACTGGTGAGTACTCAACCAAGTCATTCTGAGAATAGTGTATGCGGCGACCGAGTTGCTCTT
GCCCGGCGTCAATACGGGATAATACCGCGCCACATAGCAGAACTTTAAAAGTGCTCATCATTGGAAAACG
TTCTTCGGGGCGAAAACTCTCAAGGATCTTACCGCTGTTGAGATCCAGTTCGATGTAACCCACTCGTGCA
CCCAACTGATCTTCAGCATCTTTTACTTTCACCAGCGTTTCTGGGTGAGCAAAAACAGGAAGGCAAAATG
CCGCAAAAAAGGGAATAAGGGCGACACGGAAATGTTGAATACTCATACTCTTCCTTTTTCAATATTATTG
AAGCATTTATCAGGGTTATTGTCTCATGAGCGGATACATATTTGAATGTATTTAGAAAAATAAACAAATA
GGGGTTCCGCGCACATTTCCCCGAAAAGTGCCACCTGGGTCGACATTGATTATTGACTAGTAATAGTAAT
CAATT
